>Addgene plasmid #234829 | pDY1440 STITCHR GFP NOLC1 payload | addgene full sequence | sequence record 466615 | Addgene NGS Result
CTTCTTGAGATCCTTTTTTTCTGCGCGTAATCTGCTGCTTGCAAACAAAAAAACCACCGCTACCAGCGGT
GGTTTGTTTGCCGGATCAAGAGCTACCAACTCTTTTTCCGAAGGTAACTGGCTTCAGCAGAGCGCAGATA
CCAAATACTGTTCTTCTAGTGTAGCCGTAGTTAGGCCACCACTTCAAGAACTCTGTAGCACCGCCTACAT
ACCTCGCTCTGCTAATCCTGTTACCAGTGGCTGCTGCCAGTGGCGATAAGTCGTGTCTTACCGGGTTGGA
CTCAAGACGATAGTTACCGGATAAGGCGCAGCGGTCGGGCTGAACGGGGGGTTCGTGCACACAGCCCAGC
TTGGAGCGAACGACCTACACCGAACTGAGATACCTACAGCGTGAGCTATGAGAAAGCGCCACGCTTCCCG
AAGGGAGAAAGGCGGACAGGTATCCGGTAAGCGGCAGGGTCGGAACAGGAGAGCGCACGAGGGAGCTTCC
AGGGGGAAACGCCTGGTATCTTTATAGTCCTGTCGGGTTTCGCCACCTCTGACTTGAGCGTCGATTTTTG
TGATGCTCGTCAGGGGGGCGGAGCCTATGGAAAAACGCCAGCAACGCGGCCTTTTTACGGTTCCTGGCCT
TTTGCTGGCCTTTTGCTCACATGTTCTTTCCTGCGTTATCCCCTGATTCTGTGGATAACCGTATTACCGC
CTTTGAGTGAGCTGATACCGCTCGCCGCAGCCGAACGACCGAGCGCAGCGAGTCAGTGAGCGAGGAAGCG
GAAGAGCGCCCAATACGCAAACCGCCTCTCCCCGCGCGTTGGCCGATTCATTAATGCAGCTGGCACGACA
GGTTTCCCGACTGGAAAGCGGGCAGTGAGCGCAACGCAATTAATGTGAGTTAGCTCACTCATTAGGCACC
CCAGGCTTTACACTTTATGCTTCCGGCTCGTATGTTGTGTGGAATTGTGAGCGGATAACAATTTCACACA
GGAAACAGCTATGACCATGAGGCGCGCCGGATTCGACATTGATTATTGACTAGTTATTAATAGTAATCAA
TTACGGGGTCATTAGTTCATAGCCCATATATGGAGTTCCGCGTTACATAACTTACGGTAAATGGCCCGCC
TGGCTGACCGCCCAACGACCCCCGCCCATTGACGTCAATAATGACGTATGTTCCCATAGTAACGCCAATA
GGGACTTTCCATTGACGTCAATGGGTGGAGTATTTACGGTAAACTGCCCACTTGGCAGTACATCAAGTGT
ATCATATGCCAAGTACGCCCCCTATTGACGTCAATGACGGTAAATGGCCCGCCTGGCATTATGCCCAGTA
CATGACCTTATGGGACTTTCCTACTTGGCAGTACATCTACGTATTAGTCATCGCTATTACCATGGTCGAG
GTGAGCCCCACGTTCTGCTTCACTCTCCCCATCTCCCCCCCCTCCCCACCCCCAATTTTGTATTTATTTA
TTTTTTAATTATTTTGTGCAGCGATGGGGGCGGGGGGGGGGGGGGGGCGCGCGCCAGGCGGGGCGGGGCG
GGGCGAGGGGCGGGGCGGGGCGAGGCGGAGAGGTGCGGCGGCAGCCAATCAGAGCGGCGCGCTCCGAAAG
TTTCCTTTTATGGCGAGGCGGCGGCGGCGGCGGCCCTATAAAAAGCGAAGCGCGCGGCGGGCGGGAGTCG
CTGCGCGCTGCCTTCGCCCCGTGCCCCGCTCCGCCGCCGCCTCGCGCCGCCCGCCCCGGCTCTGACTGAC
CGCGTTACTCCCACAGGTGAGCGGGCGGGACGGCCCTTCTCCTCCGGGCTGTAATTAGCGCTTGGTTTAA
TGACGGCTTGTTTCTTTTCTGTGGCTGCGTGAAAGCCTTGAGGGGCTCCGGGAGGGCCCTTTGTGCGGGG
GGAGCGGCTCGGGGGGTGCGTGCGTGTGTGTGTGCGTGGGGAGCGCCGCGTGCGGCTCCGCGCTGCCCGG
CGGCTGTGAGCGCTGCGGGCGCGGCGCGGGGCTTTGTGCGCTCCGCAGTGTGCGCGAGGGGAGCGCGGCC
GGGGGCGGTGCCCCGCGGTGCGGGGGGGGCTGCGAGGGGAACAAAGGCTGCGTGCGGGGTGTGTGCGTGG
GGGGGTGAGCAGGGGGTGTGGGCGCGTCGGTCGGGCTGCAACCCCCCCTGCACCCCCCTCCCCGAGTTGC
TGAGCACGGCCCGGCTTCGGGTGCGGGGCTCCGTACGGGGCGTGGCGCGGGGCTCGCCGTGCCGGGCGGG
GGGTGGCGGCAGGTGGGGGTGCCGGGCGGGGCGGGGCCGCCTCGGGCCGGGGAGGGCTCGGGGGAGGGGC
GCGGCGGCCCCCGGAGCGCCGGCGGCTGTCGAGGCGCGGCGAGCCGCAGCCATTGCCTTTTATGGTAATC
GTGCGAGAGGGCGCAGGGACTTCCTTTGTCCCAAATCTGTGCGGAGCCGAAATCTGGGAGGCGCCGCCGC
ACCCCCTCTAGCGGGCGCGGGGCGAAGCGGTGCGGCGCCGGCAGGAAGGAAATGGGCGGGGAGGGCCTTC
GTGCGTCGCCGCGCCGCCGTCCCCTTCTCCCTCTCCAGCCTCGGGGCTGTCCGCGGGGGGACGGCTGCCT
TCGGGGGGGACGGGGCAGGGCGGGGTTCGGCTTCTGGCGTGTGACCGGCGGCTCTAGAGCCTCTGCTAAC
CATGTTCATGCCTTCTTCTTTTTCCTACAGATCCTTAATATTCAATGAAGCGCGGGTAAACGGCGGGAGT
AACTATGACTCTCTTAAGGTCTAGTTACAACTGGTCCTGAGTCGTGCTGCGTCGACAACGGTAGTGACGC
GTATTGCCTGGAGGCCGCCACCATGCCCGCCATGAAGATCGAGTGCCGCATCACCGGCACCCTGAACGGC
GTGGAGTTCGAGCTGGTGGGCGGCGGAGAGGGCACCCCCGAGCAGGGCCGCATGACCAACAAGATGAAGA
GCACCAAAGGCGCCCTGACCTTCAGCCCCTACCTGCTGAGCCACGTGATGGGCTACGGCTTCTACCACTT
CGGCACCTACCCCAGCGGCTACGAGAACCCCTTCCTGCACGCCATCAACAACGGCGGCTACACCAACACC
CGCATCGAGAAGTACGAGGACGGCGGCGTGCTGCACGTGAGCTTCAGCTACCGCTACGAGGCCGGCCGCG
TGATCGGCGACTTCAAGGTGGTGGGCACCGGCTTCCCCGAGGACAGCGTGATCTTCACCGACAAGATCAT
CCGCAGCAACGCCACCGTGGAGCACCTGCACCCCATGGGCGATAACGTGCTGGTGGGCAGCTTCGCCCGC
ACCTTCAGCCTGCGCGACGGCGGCTACTACAGCTTCGTGGTGGACAGCCACATGCACTTCAAGAGCGCCA
TCCACCCCAGCATCCTGCAGAACGGGGGCCCCATGTTCGCCTTCCGCCGCGTGGAGGAGCTGCACAGCAA
CACCGAGCTGGGCATCGTGGAGTACCAGCACGCCTTCAAGACCCCCATCGCCTTCGCCAGATCTCGAGCT
CGAGCGGACGCCGGCATTCGCCGCGTGGTTCCCAGCGACCTGTATCCCCTCGTCCTAGGTCAGAGCTCGC
TGATCAGCCTCGACTGTGCCTTCTAGTTGCCAGCCATCTGTTGTTTGCCCCTCCCCCGTGCCTTCCTTGA
CCCTGGAAGGTGCCACTCCCACTGTCCTTTCCTAATAAAATGAGGAAATTGCATCGCATTGTCTGAGTAG
GTGTCATTCTATTCTGGGGGGTGGGGTGGGGCAGGACAGCAAGGGGGAGGATTGGGAAGACAATAGCAGG
CATGCTGGGGATGCGGTGGGCTCTATGGCTTCTGAGGCGGAAAGAACCAGCTGGGGCTCGAGATCCACTA
GTTCTAGCCTCGAGGCTAGAGCGGCCGCCACTGGCCGTCGTTTTACAACGTCGTGACTGGGAAAACCCTG
GCGTTACCCAACTTAATCGCCTTGCAGCACATCCCCCTTTCGCCAGCTGGCGTAATAGCGAAGAGGCCCG
CACCGATCGCCCTTCCCAACAGTTGCGCAGCCTGAATGGSSAAYSKR
[124 nt withheld, positions 4038-4161]
C
[91 nt withheld, positions 4163-4253]
A
[49 nt withheld, positions 4255-4303]
CCTTTGACGTTGGAGTCCACGTTCTTT
[37 nt withheld, positions 4331-4367]
ACCCTATCTCGGTCTATTCTTTTGATTTATAAGGGATTTTGCCGATTTCGGCCTATTGGTTAAAAAATGA
GCTGATTTAACAAAAATTTAACGCGAATTTTAACAAAATATKMWMSMKKRCRMKTYMSRTKSSMCWTTTC
GGGGAAATGTGCGCGGAACCCCTATTTGTTTATTTTTCTAAATACATTCAAATATGTATCCGCTCATGAG
ACAATAACCCTGATAAATGCTTCAATAATATTGAAAAAGGAAGAGTATGAGTATTCAACATTTCCGTGTC
GCCCTTATTCCCTTTTTTGCGGCATTTTGCCTTCCTGTTTTTGCTCACCCAGAAACGCTGGTGAAAGTAA
AAGATGCTGAAGATCAGTTGGGTGCACGAGTGGGTTACATCGAACTGGATCTCAACAGCGGTAAGATCCT
TGAGAGTTTTCGCCCCGAAGAACGTTTTCCAATGATGAGCACTTTTAAAGTTCTGCTATGTGGCGCGGTA
TTATCCCGTATTGACGCCGGGCAAGAGCAACTCGGTCGCCGCATACACTATTCTCAGAATGACTTGGTTG
AGTACTCACCAGTCACAGAAAAGCATCTTACGGATGGCATGACAGTAAGAGAATTATGCAGTGCTGCCAT
AACCATGAGTGATAACACTGCGGCCAACTTACTTCTGACAACGATCGGAGGACCGAAGGAGCTAACCGCT
TTTTTGCACAACATGGGGGATCATGTAACTCGCCTTGATCGTTGGGAACCGGAGCTGAATGAAGCCATAC
CAAACGACGAGCGTGACACCACGATGCCTGTAGCAATGGCAACAACGTTGCGCAAACTATTAACTGGCGA
ACTACTTACTCTAGCTTCCCGGCAACAATTAATAGACTGGATGGAGGCGGATAAAGTTGCAGGACCACTT
CTGCGCTCGGCCCTTCCGGCTGGCTGGTTTATTGCTGATAAATCTGGAGCCGGTGAGCGTGGGTCTCGCG
GTATCATTGCAGCACTGGGGCCAGATGGTAAGCCCTCCCGTATCGTAGTTATCTACACGACGGGGAGTCA
GGCAACTATGGATGAACGAAATAGACAGATCGCTGAGATAGGTGCCTCACTGATTAAGCATTGGTAACTG
TCAGACCAAGTTTACTCATATATACTTTAGATTGATTTAAAACTTCATTTTTAATTTAAAAGGATCTAGG
TGAAGATCCTTTTTGATAATCTCATGACCAAAATCCCTTAACGTGAGTTTTCGTTCCACTGAGCGTCAGA
CCCCGTAGAAAAGATCAAAGGAT
Features (pLannotate 1.2.2; 15 found; start..end, strand, type, name):
      5..593     +  rep_origin     ori: high-copy-number ColE1/pMB1/pBR322/pUC origin of replication
    776..868     +  CDS            lacI (fragment): lac repressor; lacI; The lac repressor binds to the lac operator to inhibit transcription in E. coli. This inhibition can be relieved by adding lactose or isopropyl-β-D-thiogalactopyranoside (IPTG).
    881..902     +  protein_bind   CAP binding site: CAP binding activates transcription in the presence of cAMP. E. coli catabolite activator protein
    917..947     +  promoter       lac promoter: promoter for the E. coli lac operon
    955..971     +  protein_bind   lac operator: The lac repressor binds to the lac operator to inhibit transcription in E. coli. This inhibition can be relieved by adding lactose or isopropyl-β-D-thiogalactopyranoside (IPTG). lac repressor encoded by lacI
   1015..1394    +  enhancer       CMV enhancer: human cytomegalovirus immediate early enhancer
   1396..1673    +  promoter       chicken β-actin promoter: No description available
   1674..2690    +  intron         chimeric intron: chimera between introns from chicken β-actin and rabbit β-globin
   2823..3488    +  CDS            ppluGFP2: ppluGFP2 is a basic (constitutively fluorescent) green fluorescent protein published in 2004, derived from Pontellina plumata.
   3584..3808    +  polyA_signal   bGH poly(A) signal: bovine growth hormone polyadenylation signal
   3812..3833    +  promoter       SV40 promoter (fragment): SV40 enhancer and early promoter
   3879..4029    +  CDS            lacZα (fragment): LacZα fragment of β-galactosidase; lacZ fragment
   4038..4466    +  rep_origin     f1 ori (sequence partly withheld): f1 bacteriophage origin of replication; arrow indicates direction of (+) strand synthesis
   4519..4623    +  promoter       AmpR promoter: bla
   4624..5484    +  CDS            AmpR: β-lactamase; bla; confers resistance to ampicillin, carbenicillin, and related antibiotics
