[The description below was written by a language model from this plasmid's Addgene catalogue record and pLannotate feature annotations shown in this document.]
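Description:
pDY1440 STITCHR GFP NOLC1 payload is a 5,650 nt ampicillin-resistant plasmid that supplies the cargo component of the STITCHR system, an approach from work on reprogramming site-specific retrotransposon activity to new DNA sites. The record lists no named backbone. The annotated features point to a standard high-copy cloning vector: a ColE1/pUC-type origin for replication in E. coli, an AmpR (β-lactamase) gene with its own promoter for selection, and an f1 phage origin. There are also leftover lac elements (fragments of lacI and lacZα, a CAP binding site, the lac promoter and the lac operator), which are typical cloning-vector remnants with no evident role in the payload.

The mammalian expression unit is a CAG-type arrangement. A CMV enhancer, the chicken β-actin promoter and a chimeric β-actin/β-globin intron lie upstream of a green fluorescent protein coding sequence. The catalogue calls this protein copGFP, and the annotation identifies it as ppluGFP2 from the copepod Pontellina plumata. A bGH polyadenylation signal follows, and then a short SV40 promoter fragment.

According to the stated purpose, the GFP cargo carries 50 bp homology arms matching NOLC1, which would direct insertion to that locus. These arms are not annotated in the feature table. Unannotated stretches lie on either side of the GFP coding sequence, between the intron and the poly(A) signal, but the record does not establish where the arms sit or whether any retrotransposon-derived sequences are present there. The construct appears to be meant as a fluorescent reporter payload for measuring targeted insertion at NOLC1, used alongside other STITCHR components that this plasmid does not encode.
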