Addgene plasmid #234829: pDY1440 STITCHR GFP NOLC1 payload
Purpose: GFP cargo with 50bp NOLC homology arms
Depositing lab: Omar Abudayyeh & Jonathan Gootenberg. Publication: Reprogramming site-specific retrotransposon activity to new DNA sites. Fell CW, Villiger L, Lim J, Hiraizumi M, Tagliaferri D, Yarnall MTN, Lee A, Jiang K, Kayabolen A, Krajeski RN, Schmitt-Ulms C, Ramani H, Yousef SM, Roberts N, Vakulskas CA, Nishimasu H, Abudayyeh OO, Gootenberg JS. Nature. 2025 Apr 9. doi: 10.1038/s41586-025-08877-4. PubMed 40205048.
Backbone
  Vector backbone: n/a
Growth in bacteria
  Bacterial resistance: Ampicillin, 100 μg/mL
  Growth temperature: 37°C
  Growth strain: NEB Stable
  Copy number: Unknown
Gene/Insert
  Gene/Insert name: copGFP
Terms and licenses: Academic/Nonprofit Terms; Industry Terms: Not Available to Industry
How to cite: pDY1440 STITCHR GFP NOLC1 payload was a gift from Omar Abudayyeh & Jonathan Gootenberg (Addgene plasmid # 234829 ; http://n2t.net/addgene:234829 ; RRID:Addgene_234829)
